Addgene plasmid #177732: p406 – TDH3-ER-FlucDM-GFP- Ura
Purpose: DM Firefly luciferase reporter fused to a KAR2 signal sequence for ER targeting and HDEL for ER retention and fused to eGFP at the C-terminus in yeast plasmid with URA marker
Depositing lab: Erik Böttger. Depositing organization: University of Zurich. Publication: ER-misfolded proteins become sequestered with mitochondria and impair mitochondrial function. Cortes Sanchon A, Santhosh Kumar H, Mantovani M, Osinnii I, Mateos JM, Kaech A, Shcherbakov D, Akbergenov R, Bottger EC. Commun Biol. 2021 Dec 2;4(1):1350. doi: 10.1038/s42003-021-02873-w. PubMed 34857875.
Backbone
  Vector backbone: p406 TDH3
  Vector type: Bacterial Expression, Yeast Expression
  Selectable markers: URA3
Growth in bacteria
  Bacterial resistance: Ampicillin, 100 μg/mL
  Growth temperature: 37°C
  Growth strain: DH5alpha
  Copy number: High Copy
Gene/Insert
  Gene/Insert name: FlucDM
  Mutation: R188Q, R261Q (Destabilized Mutant)
  Tag / fusion protein: KAR2 Signal Sequence (N terminal on insert); HA (C terminal on insert); eGFP (C terminal on insert); HDEL (C terminal on insert)
Terms and licenses: Academic/Nonprofit Terms; Industry Terms: Not Available to Industry
How to cite: p406 – TDH3-ER-FlucDM-GFP- Ura was a gift from Erik Böttger (Addgene plasmid # 177732 ; http://n2t.net/addgene:177732 ; RRID:Addgene_177732)
