[The description below was written by a language model from this plasmid's Addgene catalogue record and pLannotate feature annotations shown in this document.]
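Description:
p406 – TDH3-ER-FlucDM-GFP- Ura is a yeast expression plasmid built on the p406 TDH3 backbone, a pBluescript-derived shuttle vector. In E. coli it is maintained at high copy through a ColE1/pUC-type origin and selected with ampicillin via the β-lactamase gene; an f1 origin and remnants of the lacZα/MCS region with flanking T3 and T7 promoters are also present. For Saccharomyces cerevisiae the vector carries URA3 under its own promoter, which complements uracil auxotrophy and can be counterselected with 5-FOA. The feature table shows no yeast replication origin (no 2μ or CEN/ARS element), which is consistent with an integrating type of vector, although the record does not state this explicitly.

The payload is a folding-sensor reporter driven by the strong constitutive TDH3 (GAP) promoter and terminated by the CYC1 terminator. The open reading frame encodes firefly luciferase carrying the R188Q and R261Q substitutions (FlucDM), a destabilized double mutant prone to misfolding. An N-terminal KAR2 signal sequence directs the protein into the endoplasmic reticulum, and a C-terminal HDEL motif retains it there. An HA epitope and eGFP are also fused at the C-terminus, allowing immunodetection and fluorescence imaging. The automated annotation picks up the luciferase and EGFP coding regions, the latter spanning the numbering origin of the circular sequence, but not the short signal sequence, HA or HDEL elements listed in the catalogue.

The construct reports on protein misfolding within the yeast ER, through luciferase activity and through GFP localization. The associated study examined how ER-misfolded proteins become sequestered with mitochondria and impair mitochondrial function.
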