Features (pLannotate 1.2.2; 21 found; start..end, strand, type, name):
    242..268     +  misc_feature   MCS (fragment): pBluescript multiple cloning site
    269..516     +  terminator     CYC1 terminator: S. cerevisiae CYC1; transcription terminator for CYC1
    535..553     -  promoter       T7 promoter: promoter for bacteriophage T7 RNA polymerase
    561..716     +  CDS            lacZα (fragment): LacZα fragment of β-galactosidase; lacZ fragment
    720..1148    +  rep_origin     f1 ori (sequence partly withheld): f1 bacteriophage origin of replication; arrow indicates direction of (+) strand synthesis
   1176..1227    -  misc_feature   bom (fragment): basis of mobility region from pBR322
   1306..2109    -  CDS            URA3: orotidine-5'-phosphate decarboxylase, required for uracil biosynthesis; S. cerevisiae URA3; yeast auxotrophic marker, counterselectable with 5-fluoroorotic acid (5-FOA)
   2110..2325    -  promoter       URA3 promoter: S. cerevisiae URA3
   2333..2382    -  misc_feature   bom (fragment): basis of mobility region from pBR322
   2484..2519    -  CDS            rop (fragment): Rop protein, which maintains plasmids at low copy number; rop
   2614..2718    +  promoter       AmpR promoter: bla
   2719..3579    +  CDS            AmpR: β-lactamase; bla; confers resistance to ampicillin, carbenicillin, and related antibiotics
   3750..4338    +  rep_origin     ori: high-copy-number ColE1/pMB1/pBR322/pUC origin of replication
   4521..4613    +  CDS            lacI (fragment): lac repressor; lacI; The lac repressor binds to the lac operator to inhibit transcription in E. coli. This inhibition can be relieved by adding lactose or isopropyl-β-D-thiogalactopyranoside (IPTG).
   4626..4647    +  protein_bind   CAP binding site: CAP binding activates transcription in the presence of cAMP. E. coli catabolite activator protein
   4662..4692    +  promoter       lac promoter: promoter for the E. coli lac operon
   4700..4716    +  protein_bind   lac operator: The lac repressor binds to the lac operator to inhibit transcription in E. coli. This inhibition can be relieved by adding lactose or isopropyl-β-D-thiogalactopyranoside (IPTG). lac repressor encoded by lacI
   4761..4779    +  promoter       T3 promoter: promoter for bacteriophage T3 RNA polymerase
   4804..5447    +  promoter       GAP promoter: S. cerevisiae TDH3; promoter for glyceraldehyde-3-phosphate dehydrogenase
   5631..7279    +  CDS            luciferase (fragment): firefly luciferase synthetic luc2 version of the luciferase gene
   7316..215     +  CDS            EGFP (across the origin): EGFP is a basic (constitutively fluorescent) green fluorescent protein published in 1996, derived from Aequorea victoria. It is reported to be a rapidly-maturing weak dimer with moderate acid sensitivity.
>Addgene plasmid #177732 | p406 – TDH3-ER-FlucDM-GFP- Ura | addgene full sequence | sequence record 352622 | Addgene NGS Result
TCCGCCACAACATCGAGGACGGCAGCGTGCAGCTCGCCGACCACTACCAGCAGAACACCCCCATCGGCGA
CGGCCCCGTGCTGCTGCCCGACAACCACTACCTGAGCACCCAGTCCGCCCTGAGCAAAGACCCCAACGAG
AAGCGCGATCACATGGTCCTGCTGGAGTTCGTGACCGCCGCCGGGATCACTCTCGGCATGGACGAGCTGT
ACAAGAAAAAGACCCACGACGAATTGTAGTAAAGCTTATCGATACCGTCGACCTCGAGTCATGTAATTAG
TTATGTCACGCTTACATTCACGCCCTCCCCCCACATCCGCTCTAACCGAAAAGGAAGGAGTTAGACAACC
TGAAGTCTAGGTCCCTATTTATTTTTTTATAGTTATGTTAGTATTAAGAACGTTATTTATATTTCAAATT
TTTCTTTTTTTTCTGTACAGACGCGTGTACGCATGTAACATTATACTGAAAACCTTGCTTGAGAAGGTTT
TGGGACGCTCGAAGGCTTTAATTTGCGGCCGGTACCCAATTCGCCCTATAGTGAGTCGTATTACGCGCGC
TCACTGGCCGTCGTTTTACAACGTCGTGACTGGGAAAACCCTGGCGTTACCCAACTTAATCGCCTTGCAG
CACATCCCCCTTTCGCCAGCTGGCGTAATAGCGAAGAGGCCCGCACCGATCGCCCTTCCCAACAGTTGCG
CAGCCTGAATGGCGAATGG
[124 nt withheld, positions 720-843]
C
[91 nt withheld, positions 845-935]
A
[49 nt withheld, positions 937-985]
CCTTTGACGTTGGAGTCCACGTTCTTT
[37 nt withheld, positions 1013-1049]
ACCCTATCTCGGTCTATTCTTTTGATTTATAAGGGATTTTGCCGATTTCGGCCTATTGGTTAAAAAATGA
GCTGATTTAACAAAAATTTAACGCGAATTTTAACAAAATATTAACGCTTACAATTTCCTGATGCGGTATT
TTCTCCTTACGCATCTGTGCGGTATTTCACACCGCATAGGGTAATAACTGATATAATTAAATTGAAGCTC
TAATTTGTGAGTTTAGTATACATGCATTTACTTATAATACAGTTTTTTAGTTTTGCTGGCCGCATCTTCT
CAAATATGCTTCCCAGCCTGCTTTTCTGTAACGTTCACCCTCTACCTTAGCATCCCTTCCCTTTGCAAAT
AGTCCTCTTCCAACAATAATAATGTCAGATCCTGTAGAGACCACATCATCCACGGTTCTATACTGTTGAC
CCAATGCGTCTCCCTTGTCATCTAAACCCACACCGGGTGTCATAATCAACCAATCGTAACCTTCATCTCT
TCCACCCATGTCTCTTTGAGCAATAAAGCCGATAACAAAATCTTTGTCGCTCTTCGCAATGTCAACAGTA
CCCTTAGTATATTCTCCAGTAGATAGGGAGCCCTTGCATGACAATTCTGCTAACATCAAAAGGCCTCTAG
GTTCCTTTGTTACTTCTTCTGCCGCCTGCTTCAAACCGCTAACAATACCTGGGCCCACCACACCGTGTGC
ATTCGTAATGTCTGCCCATTCTGCTATTCTGTATACACCCGCAGAGTACTGCAATTTGACTGTATTACCA
ATGTCAGCAAATTTTCTGTCTTCGAAGAGTAAAAAATTGTACTTGGCGGATAATGCCTTTAGCGGCTTAA
CTGTGCCCTCCATGGAAAAATCAGTCAAGATATCCACATGTGTTTTTAGTAAACAAATTTTGGGACCTAA
TGCTTCAACTAACTCCAGTAATTCCTTGGTGGTACGAACATCCAATGAAGCACACAAGTTTGTTTGCTTT
TCGTGCATGATATTAAATAGCTTGGCAGCAACAGGACTAGGATGAGTAGCAGCACGTTCCTTATATGTAG
CTTTCGACATGATTTATCTTCGTTTCCTGCAGGTTTTTGTTCTGTGCAGTTGGGTTAAGAATACTGGGCA
ATTTCATGTTTCTTCAACACTACATATGCGTATATATACCAATCTAAGTCTGTGCTCCTTCCTTCGTTCT
TCCTTCTGTTCGGAGATTACCGAATCAAAAAAATTTCAAGGAAACCGAAATCAAAAAAAAGAATAAAAAA
AAAATGATGAATTGAAAAGGTGGTATGGTGCACTCTCAGTACAATCTGCTCTGATGCCGCATAGTTAAGC
CAGCCCCGACACCCGCCAACACCCGCTGACGCGCCCTGACGGGCTTGTCTGCTCCCGGCATCCGCTTACA
GACAAGCTGTGACCGTCTCCGGGAGCTGCATGTGTCAGAGGTTTTCACCGTCATCACCGAAACGCGCGAG
ACGAAAGGGCCTCGTGATACGCCTATTTTTATAGGTTAATGTCATGATAATAATGGTTTCTTAGACGTCA
GGTGGCACTTTTCGGGGAAATGTGCGCGGAACCCCTATTTGTTTATTTTTCTAAATACATTCAAATATGT
ATCCGCTCATGAGACAATAACCCTGATAAATGCTTCAATAATATTGAAAAAGGAAGAGTATGAGTATTCA
ACATTTCCGTGTCGCCCTTATTCCCTTTTTTGCGGCATTTTGCCTTCCTGTTTTTGCTCACCCAGAAACG
CTGGTGAAAGTAAAAGATGCTGAAGATCAGTTGGGTGCACGAGTGGGTTACATCGAACTGGATCTCAACA
GCGGTAAGATCCTTGAGAGTTTTCGCCCCGAAGAACGTTTTCCAATGATGAGCACTTTTAAAGTTCTGCT
ATGTGGCGCGGTATTATCCCGTATTGACGCCGGGCAAGAGCAACTCGGTCGCCGCATACACTATTCTCAG
AATGACTTGGTTGAGTACTCACCAGTCACAGAAAAGCATCTTACGGATGGCATGACAGTAAGAGAATTAT
GCAGTGCTGCCATAACCATGAGTGATAACACTGCGGCCAACTTACTTCTGACAACGATCGGAGGACCGAA
GGAGCTAACCGCTTTTTTGCACAACATGGGGGATCATGTAACTCGCCTTGATCGTTGGGAACCGGAGCTG
AATGAAGCCATACCAAACGACGAGCGTGACACCACGATGCCTGTAGCAATGGCAACAACGTTGCGCAAAC
TATTAACTGGCGAACTACTTACTCTAGCTTCCCGGCAACAATTAATAGACTGGATGGAGGCGGATAAAGT
TGCAGGACCACTTCTGCGCTCGGCCCTTCCGGCTGGCTGGTTTATTGCTGATAAATCTGGAGCCGGTGAG
CGTGGGTCTCGCGGTATCATTGCAGCACTGGGGCCAGATGGTAAGCCCTCCCGTATCGTAGTTATCTACA
CGACGGGGAGTCAGGCAACTATGGATGAACGAAATAGACAGATCGCTGAGATAGGTGCCTCACTGATTAA
GCATTGGTAACTGTCAGACCAAGTTTACTCATATATACTTTAGATTGATTTAAAACTTCATTTTTAATTT
AAAAGGATCTAGGTGAAGATCCTTTTTGATAATCTCATGACCAAAATCCCTTAACGTGAGTTTTCGTTCC
ACTGAGCGTCAGACCCCGTAGAAAAGATCAAAGGATCTTCTTGAGATCCTTTTTTTCTGCGCGTAATCTG
CTGCTTGCAAACAAAAAAACCACCGCTACCAGCGGTGGTTTGTTTGCCGGATCAAGAGCTACCAACTCTT
TTTCCGAAGGTAACTGGCTTCAGCAGAGCGCAGATACCAAATACTGTTCTTCTAGTGTAGCCGTAGTTAG
GCCACCACTTCAAGAACTCTGTAGCACCGCCTACATACCTCGCTCTGCTAATCCTGTTACCAGTGGCTGC
TGCCAGTGGCGATAAGTCGTGTCTTACCGGGTTGGACTCAAGACGATAGTTACCGGATAAGGCGCAGCGG
TCGGGCTGAACGGGGGGTTCGTGCACACAGCCCAGCTTGGAGCGAACGACCTACACCGAACTGAGATACC
TACAGCGTGAGCTATGAGAAAGCGCCACGCTTCCCGAAGGGAGAAAGGCGGACAGGTATCCGGTAAGCGG
CAGGGTCGGAACAGGAGAGCGCACGAGGGAGCTTCCAGGGGGAAACGCCTGGTATCTTTATAGTCCTGTC
GGGTTTCGCCACCTCTGACTTGAGCGTCGATTTTTGTGATGCTCGTCAGGGGGGCGGAGCCTATGGAAAA
ACGCCAGCAACGCGGCCTTTTTACGGTTCCTGGCCTTTTGCTGGCCTTTTGCTCACATGTTCTTTCCTGC
GTTATCCCCTGATTCTGTGGATAACCGTATTACCGCCTTTGAGTGAGCTGATACCGCTCGCCGCAGCCGA
ACGACCGAGCGCAGCGAGTCAGTGAGCGAGGAAGCGGAAGAGCGCCCAATACGCAAACCGCCTCTCCCCG
CGCGTTGGCCGATTCATTAATGCAGCTGGCACGACAGGTTTCCCGACTGGAAAGCGGGCAGTGAGCGCAA
CGCAATTAATGTGAGTTAGCTCACTCATTAGGCACCCCAGGCTTTACACTTTATGCTTCCGGCTCGTATG
TTGTGTGGAATTGTGAGCGGATAACAATTTCACACAGGAAACAGCTATGACCATGATTACGCCAAGCGCG
CAATTAACCCTCACTAAAGGGAACAAAAGCTGGAGCTCAGTTTATCATTATCAATACTCGCCATTTCAAA
GAATACGTAAATAATTAATAGTAGTGATTTTCCTAACTTTATTTAGTCAAAAAATTAGCCTTTTAATTCT
GCTGTAACCCGTACATGCCCAAAATAGGGGGCGGGTTACACAGAATATATAACATCGTAGGTGTCTGGGT
GAACAGTTTATTCCTGGCATCCACTAAATATAATGGAGCCCGCTTTTTAAGCTGGCATCCAGAAAAAAAA
AGAATCCCAGCACCAAAATATTGTTTTCTTCACCAACCATCAGTTCATAGGTCCATTCTCTTAGCGCAAC
TACAGAGAACAGGGGCACAAACAGGCAAAAAACGGGCACAACCTCAATGGAGTGATGCAACCTGCCTGGA
GTAAATGATGACACAAGGCAATTGACCCACGCATGTATCTATCTCATTTTCTTACACCTTCTATTACCTT
CTGCTCTCTCTGATTTGGAAAAAGCTGAAAAAAAAGGTTGAAACCAGTTCCCTGAAATTATTCCCCTACT
TGACTAATAAGTATATAAAGACGGTAGGTATTGATTGTAATTCTGTAAATCTATTTCTTAAACTTCTTAA
ATTCTACTTTTATAGTTAGTCTTTTTTTTAGTTTTAAAACACCAGAACTTAGTTTCGACGGATTCTAGAA
CTAGTATGTTTTTCAACAGACTAAGCGCTGGCAAGCTGCTGGTACCACTCTCCGTGGTCCTGTACGCCCT
TTTCGTGGTAATATTACCTTTACAGAATTCTTTCCACTCCTCCAATGTTTTAGTTAGAGGTTTGGATCCT
GACTTAGGTACTACTTATTCCTTGCTAGCTGTGGAAGATGCCAAAAACATTAAGAAGGGCCCAGCGCCAT
TCTACCCACTCGAAGACGGGACCGCCGGCGAGCAGCTGCACAAAGCCATGAAGCGCTACGCCCTGGTGCC
CGGCACCATCGCCTTTACCGACGCACATATCGAGGTGGACATTACCTACGCCGAGTACTTCGAGATGAGC
GTTCGGCTGGCAGAAGCTATGAAGCGCTATGGGCTGAATACAAACCATCGGATCGTGGTGTGCAGCGAGA
ATAGCTTGCAGTTCTTCATGCCCGTGTTGGGTGCCCTGTTCATCGGTGTGGCTGTGGCCCCAGCTAACGA
CATCTACAACGAGCGCGAGCTGCTGAACAGCATGGGCATCAGCCAGCCCACCGTCGTATTCGTGAGCAAG
AAAGGGCTGCAAAAGATCCTCAACGTGCAAAAGAAGCTACCGATCATACAAAAGATCATCATCATGGATA
GCAAGACCGACTACCAGGGCTTCCAAAGCATGTACACCTTCGTGACTTCCCATTTGCCACCCGGCTTCAA
CGAGTACGACTTCGTGCCCGAGAGCTTCGACCAGGACAAAACCATCGCCCTGATCATGAACAGTAGTGGC
AGTACCGGATTGCCCAAGGGCGTAGCCCTACCGCACCGCACCGCTTGTGTCCGATTCAGTCATGCCCGCG
ACCCCATCTTCGGCAACCAGATCATCCCCGACACCGCTATCCTCAGCGTGGTGCCATTTCACCACGGCTT
CGGCATGTTCACCACGCTGGGCTACTTGATCTGCGGCTTTCAAGTCGTGCTCATGTACCGCTTCGAGGAG
GAGCTATTCTTGCGCAGCTTGCAAGACTATAAGATTCAATCTGCCCTGCTGGTGCCCACACTATTTAGCT
TCTTCGCTAAGAGCACTCTCATCGACAAGTACGACCTAAGCAACTTGCACGAGATCGCCAGCGGCGGGGC
GCCGCTCAGCAAGGAGGTAGGTGAGGCCGTGGCCAAACGCTTCCACCTACCAGGCATCCGCCAGGGCTAC
GGCCTGACAGAAACAACCAGCGCCATTCTGATCACCCCCGAAGGGGACGACAAGCCTGGCGCAGTAGGCA
AGGTGGTGCCCTTCTTCGAGGCTAAGGTGGTGGACTTGGACACCGGTAAGACACTGGGTGTGAACCAGCG
CGGCGAGCTGTGCGTCCGTGGCCCCATGATCATGAGCGGCTACGTTAACAACCCCGAGGCTACAAACGCT
CTCATCGACAAGGACGGCTGGCTGCACAGCGGCGACATCGCCTACTGGGACGAGGACGAGCACTTCTTCA
TCGTGGACCGGCTGAAGAGCCTGATCAAATACAAGGGCTACCAGGTAGCCCCAGCCGAACTGGAGAGCAT
CCTGCTGCAACACCCCAACATCTTCGACGCCGGGGTCGCCGGCCTGCCCGACGACGATGCCGGCGAGCTG
CCCGCCGCAGTCGTCGTGCTGGAACACGGTAAAACCATGACCGAGAAGGAGATCGTGGACTATGTGGCCA
GCCAGGTTACAACCGCCAAGAAGCTGCGCGGTGGTGTTGTGTTCGTGGACGAGGTGCCTAAAGGACTGAC
CGGCAAGTTGGACGCCCGCAAGATCCGCGAGATTCTCATTAAGGCCAAGAAGGGCGGCAAGATCGCCGTG
ATCCCCGGGATCGGTGGTGGTTCTGGAGGCGGTTCTATGGTGAGCAAGGGCGAGGAGCTGTTCACCGGGG
TGGTGCCCATCCTGGTCGAGCTGGACGGCGACGTAAACGGCCACAAGTTCAGCGTGTCCGGCGAGGGCGA
GGGCGATGCCACCTACGGCAAGCTGACCCTGAAGTTCATCTGCACCACCGGCAAGCTGCCCGTGCCCTGG
CCCACCCTCGTGACCACCCTGACCTACGGCGTGCAGTGCTTCAGCCGCTACCCCGACCACATGAAGCAGC
ACGACTTCTTCAAGTCCGCCATGCCCGAAGGCTACGTCCAGGAGCGCACCATCTTCTTCAAGGACGACGG
CAACTACAAGACCCGCGCCGAGGTGAAGTTCGAGGGCGACACCCTGGTGAACCGCATCGAGCTGAAGGGC
ATCGACTTCAAGGAGGACGGCAACATCCTGGGGCACAAGCTGGAGTACAACTACAACAGCCACAACGTCT
ATATCATGGCCGACAAGCAGAAGAACGGCATCAAGGTGAACTTCAAGA
